>Addgene plasmid #11666 | pPRIME-CMV-LNGFR-FF3 | addgene full sequence | sequence record 318316 | Addgene NGS Result
CGTTACATAACTTACGGTAAATGGCCCGCCTGGCTGACCGCCCAACGACCCCCGCCCATTGACGTCAATA
ATGACGTATGTTCCCATAGTAACGCCAATAGGGACTTTCCATTGACGTCAATGGGTGGAGTATTTACGGT
AAACTACCCACTTGGCAGTACATCAAGTGTATCATATGCCAAGTACGCCCCCTATTGACGTCAATGACGG
TAAATGGCCCGCCTGGCATTATGCCCAGTACATGACCTTATGGGACTTTCCTACTTGGCAGTACATCTAC
GTATTAGTCATCGCTATTACCATGGTGATGCGGTTTTGGCAGTACATCAATGGGCGTGGATAGCGGTTTG
ACTCACGGGGATTTCCAAGTCTCCACCCCATTGACGTCAATGGGAGTTTGTTTTGGCACCAAAATCAACG
GGACTTTCCAAAATGTCGTAACAACTCCGCCCCATTGACGCAAATGGGCGGTAGGCGTGTACGGTGGGAG
GTCTATATAAGCAGAGCTGGTTTAGTGAACCGTCAGATCCGCTAGCGCTACCGGGCCTGCAGGCACCATG
GGGGCAGGTGCCACCGGCCGCGCCATGGACGGGCCGCGCCTGCTGCTGTTGCTGCTTCTGGGGGTGTCCC
TTGGAGGTGCCAAGGAGGCATGCCCCACAGGCCTGTACACACACAGCGGTGAGTGCTGCAAAGCCTGCAA
CCTGGGCGAGGGTGTGGCCCAGCCTTGTGGAGCCAACCAGACCGTGTGTGAGCCCTGCCTGGACAGCGTG
ACGTTCTCCGACGTGGTGAGCGCGACCGAGCCGTGCAAGCCGTGCACCGAGTGCGTGGGGCTCCAGAGCA
TGTCGGCGCCGTGCGTGGAGGCCGACGACGCCGTGTGCCGCTGCGCCTACGGCTACTACCAGGATGAGAC
GACTGGGCGCTGCGAGGCGTGCCGCGTGTGCGAGGCGGGCTCGGGCCTCGTGTTCTCCTGCCAGGACAAG
CAGAACACCGTGTGCGAGGAGTGCCCCGACGGCACGTATTCCGACGAGGCCAACCACGTGGACCCGTGCC
TGCCCTGCACCGTGTGCGAGGACACCGAGCGCCAGCTCCGCGAGTGCACACGCTGGGCCGACGCCGAGTG
CGAGGAGATCCCTGGCCGTTGGATTACACGGTCCACACCCCCAGAGGGCTCGGACAGCACAGCCCCCAGC
ACCCAGGAGCCTGAGGCACCTCCAGAACAAGACCTCATAGCCAGCACGGTGGCAGGTGTGGTGACCACAG
TGATGGGCAGCTCCCAGCCCGTGGTGACCCGAGGCACCACCGACAACCTCATCCCTGTCTATTGCTCCAT
CCTGGCTGCTGTGGTTGTGGGTCTTGTGGCCTACATAGCCTTCAAGAGGTGAGCGGCCGCAAGCCTTGTT
AAGTGCTCGCTTCGGCAGCACATATACTATGTTGAATGAGGCTTCAGTACTTTACAGAATCGTTGCCTGC
ACATCTTGGAAACACTTGCTGGGATTACTTCTTCAGGTTAACCCAACAGAAGGCTCGAGAAGGTATATTG
CTGTTGACAGTGAGCGAGCTCCCGTGAATTGGAATCCTAGTGAAGCCACAGATGTAGGATTCCAATTCAG
CGGGAGCCTGCCTACTGCCTCGGAATTCAAGGGGCTACTTTAGGAGCAATTATCTTGTTTACTAAAACTG
AATACCTTGCTATCTCTTTGATACATTTTTACAAAGCTGAATTAAAATGGTATAAATTAAATCACTTTTT
TCAATTGGAAGACTAATGCGTTTAAACACGCGGCGACGCGTTCGACCGAATAAATACCTGTGACGGAAGA
TCACTTCGCAGAATAAATAAATCCTGGTGTCCCTGTTGATACCGGGAAGCCCTGGGCCAACTTTTGGCGA
AAATGAGACGTTGATCGGCACGTAAGAGGTTCCAACTTTCACCATAATGAAATAAGATCACTACCGGGCG
TATTTTTTGAGTTGTCGAGATTTTCAGGAGCTAAGGAAGCTAAAATGGAGAAAAAAATCACTGGATATAC
CACCGTTGATATATCCCAATGGCATCGTAAAGAACATTTTGAGGCATTTCAGTCAGTTGCTCAATGTACC
TATAACCAGACCGTTCAGCTGGATATTACGGCCTTTTTAAAGACCGTAAAGAAAAATAAGCACAAGTTTT
ATCCGGCCTTTATTCACATTCTTGCCCGCCTGATGAATGCTCATCCGGAATTACGTATGGCAATGAAAGA
CGGTGAGCTGGTGATATGGGATAGTGTTCACCCTTGTTACACCGTTTTCCATGAGCAAACTGAAACGTTT
TCATCGCTCTGGAGTGAATACCACGACGATTTCCGGCAGTTTCTACACATATATTCGCAAGATGTGGCGT
GTTACGGTGAAAACCTGGCCTATTTCCCTAAAGGGTTTATTGAGAATATGTTTTTCGTCTCAGCCAATCC
CTGGGTGAGTTTCACCAGTTTTGATTTAAACGTGGCCAATATGGACAACTTCTTCGCCCCCGTTTTCACC
ATGGGCAAATATTATACGCAAGGCGACAAGGTGCTGATGCCGCTGGCGATTCAGGTTCATCATGCCGTTT
GTGATGGCTTCCATGTCGGCAGAATGCTTAATGAATTACAACAGTACTGCGATGAGTGGCAGGGCGGGGC
GTAATTTTTTTAAGGCAGTTATTGGTGCCCTTAAACGCCTGGTTGCTACGCCTGAATAAGTGATAATAAG
CGGATGAATGGCAGAAATTCGGATCTCGCGCGTTTGGGCGGTGGCTCCCTGCCACGCGGCTCCGAACAGA
AGCTGATCTCCGAAGAGGATCTGACATGTGTTTAAACTTAATTAAGTCGAGGTCGACGGTATCGATAAGC
TCGCTTCACGAGATCATGTTTAAGGGTTCCGGTTCCACTAGGTACAATTCGATATCAAGCTTATCGATAA
TCAACCTCTGGATTACAAAATTTGTGAAAGATTGACTGGTATTCTTAACTATGTTGCTCCTTTTACGCTA
TGTGGATACGCTGCTTTAATGCCTTTGTATCATGCTATTGCTTCCCGTATGGCTTTCATTTTCTCCTCCT
TGTATAAATCCTGGTTGCTGTCTCTTTATGAGGAGTTGTGGCCCGTTGTCAGGCAACGTGGCGTGGTGTG
CACTGTGTTTGCTGACGCAACCCCCACTGGTTGGGGCATTGCCACCACCTGTCAGCTCCTTTCCGGGACT
TTCGCTTTCCCCCTCCCTATTGCCACGGCGGAACTCATCGCCGCCTGCCTTGCCCGCTGCTGGACAGGGG
CTCGGCTGTTGGGCACTGACAATTCCGTGGTGTTGTCGGGGAAATCATCGTCCTTTCCTTGGCTGCTCGC
CTGTGTTGCCACCTGGATTCTGCGCGGGACGTCCTTCTGCTACGTCCCTTCGGCCCTCAATCCAGCGGAC
CTTCCTTCCCGCGGCCTGCTGCCGGCTCTGCGGCCTCTTCCGCGTCTTCGCCTTCGCCCTCAGACGAGTC
GGATCTCCCTTTGGGCCGCCTCCCCGCATCGATACCGTCGACCTCGATCGAGACCTAGAAAAACATGGAG
CAATCACAAGTAGCAATACAGCAGCTACCAATGCTGATTGTGCCTGGCTAGAAGCACAAGAGGAGGAGGA
GGTGGGTTTTCCAGTCACACCTCAGGTACCTTTAAGACCAATGACTTACAAGGCAGCTGTAGATCTTAGC
CACTTTTTAAAAGAAAAGGGGGGACTGGAAGGGCTAATTCACTCCCAACGAAGACAAGATATCCTTGATC
TGTGGATCTACCACACACAAGGCTACTTCCCTGATTGGCAGAACTACACACCAGGGCCAGGGATCAGATA
TCCACTGACCTTTGGATGGTGCTACAAGCTAGTACCAGTTGAGCAAGAGAAGGTAGAAGAAGCCAATGAA
GGAGAGAACACCCGCTTGTTACACCCTGTGAGCCTGCATGGGATGGATGACCCGGAGAGAGAAGTATTAG
AGTGGAGGTTTGACAGCCGCCTAGCATTTCATCACATGGCCCGAGAGCTGCATCCGGACTGTACTGGGTC
TCTCTGGTTAGACCAGATCTGAGCCTGGGAGCTCTCTGGCTAACTAGGGAACCCACTGCTTAAGCCTCAA
TAAAGCTTGCCTTGAGTGCTTCAAGTAGTGTGTGCCCGTCTGTTGTGTGACTCTGGTAACTAGAGATCCC
TCAGACCCTTTTAGTCAGTGTGGAAAATCTCTAGCAGCATGTGAGCAAAAGGCCAGCAAAAGGCCAGGAA
CCGTAAAAAGGCCGCGTTGCTGGCGTTTTTCCATAGGCTCCGCCCCCCTGACGAGCATCACAAAAATCGA
CGCTCAAGTCAGAGGTGGCGAAACCCGACAGGACTATAAAGATACCAGGCGTTTCCCCCTGGAAGCTCCC
TCGTGCGCTCTCCTGTTCCGACCCTGCCGCTTACCGGATACCTGTCCGCCTTTCTCCCTTCGGGAAGCGT
GGCGCTTTCTCATAGCTCACGCTGTAGGTATCTCAGTTCGGTGTAGGTCGTTCGCTCCAAGCTGGGCTGT
GTGCACGAACCCCCCGTTCAGCCCGACCGCTGCGCCTTATCCGGTAACTATCGTCTTGAGTCCAACCCGG
TAAGACACGACTTATCGCCACTGGCAGCAGCCACTGGTAACAGGATTAGCAGAGCGAGGTATGTAGGCGG
TGCTACAGAGTTCTTGAAGTGGTGGCCTAACTACGGCTACACTAGAAGAACAGTATTTGGTATCTGCGCT
CTGCTGAAGCCAGTTACCTTCGGAAAAAGAGTTGGTAGCTCTTGATCCGGCAAACAAACCACCGCTGGTA
GCGGTGGTTTTTTTGTTTGCAAGCAGCAGATTACGCGCAGAAAAAAAGGATCTCAAGAAGATCCTTTGAT
CTTTTCTACGGGGTCTGACGCTCAGTGGAACGAAAACTCACGTTAAGGGATTTTGGTCATGAGATTATCA
AAAAGGATCTTCACCTAGATCCTTTTAAATTAAAAATGAAGTTTTAAATCAATCTAAAGTATATATGAGT
AAACTTGGTCTGACAGTTACCAATGCTTAATCAGTGAGGCACCTATCTCAGCGATCTGTCTATTTCGTTC
ATCCATAGTTGCCTGACTCCCCGTCGTGTAGATAACTACGATACGGGAGGGCTTACCATCTGGCCCCAGT
GCTGCAATGATACCGCGAGACCCACGCTCACCGGCTCCAGATTTATCAGCAATAAACCAGCCAGCCGGAA
GGGCCGAGCGCAGAAGTGGTCCTGCAACTTTATCCGCCTCCATCCAGTCTATTAATTGTTGCCGGGAAGC
TAGAGTAAGTAGTTCGCCAGTTAATAGTTTGCGCAACGTTGTTGCCATTGCTACAGGCATCGTGGTGTCA
CGCTCGTCGTTTGGTATGGCTTCATTCAGCTCCGGTTCCCAACGATCAAGGCGAGTTACATGATCCCCCA
TGTTGTGCAAAAAAGCGGTTAGCTCCTTCGGTCCTCCGATCGTTGTCAGAAGTAAGTTGGCCGCAGTGTT
ATCACTCATGGTTATGGCAGCACTGCATAATTCTCTTACTGTCATGCCATCCGTAAGATGCTTTTCTGTG
ACTGGTGAGTACTCAACCAAGTCATTCTGAGAATAGTGTATGCGGCGACCGAGTTGCTCTTGCCCGGCGT
CAATACGGGATAATACCGCGCCACATAGCAGAACTTTAAAAGTGCTCATCATTGGAAAACGTTCTTCGGG
GCGAAAACTCTCAAGGATCTTACCGCTGTTGAGATCCAGTTCGATGTAACCCACTCGTGCACCCAACTGA
TCTTCAGCATCTTTTACTTTCACCAGCGTTTCTGGGTGAGCAAAAACAGGAAGGCAAAATGCCGCAAAAA
AGGGAATAAGGGCGACACGGAAATGTTGAATACTCATACTCTTCCTTTTTCAATATTATTGAAGCATTTA
TCAGGGTTATTGTCTCATGAGCGGATACATATTTGAATGTATTTAGAAAAATAAACAAATAGGGGTTCCG
CGCACATTTCCCCGAAAAGTGCCACCTGACGTCGACGGATCGGGAGATCTCCCGATCCCCTATGGTGCAC
TCTCAGTACAATCTGCTCTGATGCCGCATAGTTAAGCCAGTATCTGCTCCCTGCTTGTGTGTTGGAGGTC
GCTGAGTAGTGCGCGAGCAAAATTTAAGCTACAACAAGGCAAGGCTTGACCGACAATTGCATGAAGAATC
TGCTTAGGGTTAGGCGTTTTGCGCTGCTTCGCGATGTACGGGCCAGATATACGCGTTGACATTGATTATT
GACTAGTTATTAATAGTAATCAATTACGGGGTCATTAGTTCATAGCCCATATATGGAGTTCCGCGTTACA
TAACTTACGGTAAATGGCCCGCCTGGCTGACCGCCCAACGACCCCCGCCCATTGACGTCAATAATGACGT
ATGTTCCCATAGTAACGCCAATAGGGACTTTCCATTGACGTCAATGGGTGGAGTATTTACGGTAAACTGC
CCACTTGGCAGTACATCAAGTGTATCATATGCCAAGTACGCCCCCTATTGACGTCAATGACGGTAAATGG
CCCGCCTGGCATTATGCCCAGTACATGACCTTATGGGACTTTCCTACTTGGCAGTACATCTACGTATTAG
TCATCGCTATTACCATGGTGATGCGGTTTTGGCAGTACATCAATGGGCGTGGATAGCGGTTTGACTCACG
GGGATTTCCAAGTCTCCACCCCATTGACGTCAATGGGAGTTTGTTTTGGCACCAAAATCAACGGGACTTT
CCAAAATGTCGTAACAACTCCGCCCCATTGACGCAAATGGGCGGTAGGCGTGTACGGTGGGAGGTCTATA
TAAGCAGCGCGTTTTGCCTGTACTGGGTCTCTCTGGTTAGACCAGATCTGAGCCTGGGAGCTCTCTGGCT
AACTAGGGAACCCACTGCTTAAGCCTCAATAAAGCTTGCCTTGAGTGCTTCAAGTAGTGTGTGCCCGTCT
GTTGTGTGACTCTGGTAACTAGAGATCCCTCAGACCCTTTTAGTCAGTGTGGAAAATCTCTAGCAGTGGC
GCCCGAACAGGGACTTGAAAGCGAAAGGGAAACCAGAGGAGCTCTCTCGACGCAGGACTCGGCTTGCTGA
AGCGCGCACGGCAAGAGGCGAGGGGCGGCGACTGGTGAGTACGCCAAAAATTTTGACTAGCGGAGGCTAG
AAGGAGAGAGATGGGTGCGAGAGCGTCAGTATTAAGCGGGGGAGAATTAGATCGCGATGGGAAAAAATTC
GGTTAAGGCCAGGGGGAAAGAAAAAATATAAATTAAAACATATAGTATGGGCAAGCAGGGAGCTAGAACG
ATTCGCAGTTAATCCTGGCCTGTTAGAAACATCAGAAGGCTGTAGACAAATACTGGGACAGCTACAACCA
TCCCTTCAGACAGGATCAGAAGAACTTAGATCATTATATAATACAGTAGCAACCCTCTATTGTGTGCATC
AAAGGATAGAGATAAAAGACACCAAGGAAGCTTTAGACAAGATAGAGGAAGAGCAAAACAAAAGTAAGAC
CACCGCACAGCAAGCGGCCGGCCGCTGATCTTCAGACCTGGAGGAGGAGATATGAGGGACAATTGGAGAA
GTGAATTATATAAATATAAAGTAGTAAAAATTGAACCATTAGGAGTAGCACCCACCAAGGCAAAGAGAAG
AGTGGTGCAGAGAGAAAAAAGAGCAGTGGGAATAGGAGCTTTGTTCCTTGGGTTCTTGGGAGCAGCAGGA
AGCACTATGGGCGCAGCGTCAATGACGCTGACGGTACAGGCCAGACAATTATTGTCTGGTATAGTGCAGC
AGCAGAACAATTTGCTGAGGGCTATTGAGGCGCAACAGCATCTGTTGCAACTCACAGTCTGGGGCATCAA
GCAGCTCCAGGCAAGAATCCTGGCTGTGGAAAGATACCTAAAGGATCAACAGCTCCTGGGGATTTGGGGT
TGCTCTGGAAAACTCATTTGCACCACTGCTGTGCCTTGGAATGCTAGTTGGAGTAATAAATCTCTGGAAC
AGATTTGGAATCACACGACCTGGATGGAGTGGGACAGAGAAATTAACAATTACACAAGCTTAATACACTC
CTTAATTGAAGAATCGCAAAACCAGCAAGAAAAGAATGAACAAGAATTATTGGAATTAGATAAATGGGCA
AGTTTGTGGAATTGGTTTAACATAACAAATTGGCTGTGGTATATAAAATTATTCATAATGATAGTAGGAG
GCTTGGTAGGTTTAAGAATAGTTTTTGCTGTACTTTCTATAGTGAATAGAGTTAGGCAGGGATATTCACC
ATTATCGTTTCAGACCCACCTCCCAACCCCGAGGGGACCCGACAGGCCCGAAGGAATAGAAGAAGAAGGT
GGAGAGAGAGACAGAGACAGATCCATTCGATTAGTGAACGGATCGGCACTGCGTGCGCCAATTCTGCAGA
CAAATGGCAGTATTCATCCACAATTTTAAAAGAAAAGGGGGGATTGGGGGGTACAGTGCAGGGGAAAGAA
TAGTAGACATAATAGCAACAGACATACAAACTAAAGAATTACAAAAACAAATTACAAAAATTCAAAATTT
TCGGGTTTATTACAGGGACAGCAGAGATCCAGTTTGGTTAGTACCGGGCCCGCTCTAGACGTATTACCGC
CATGCATTAGTTATTAATAGTAATCAATTACGGGGTCATTAGTTCATAGCCCATATATGGAGTTCCG
Features (pLannotate 1.2.2; 25 found; start..end, strand, type, name):
    305..508     +  promoter       CMV promoter: human cytomegalovirus (CMV) immediate early promoter
    558..1379    +  CDS            NGFR (fragment): TNR16_HUMAN - Also known as TNFRSF16. Experimental evidence at protein level: Swiss-Prot protein existence level 1. Low affinity receptor which can bind to NGF, BDNF, NTF3, and NTF4. Forms a heterodimeric receptor with SORCS2 that binds the precursor forms of NGF, BDNF and NTF3 with high affinity, and has much lower affinity for mature NGF and BDNF (PubMed:24908487). Plays an important role in differentiation and survival of specific neuronal populations during development (By similarity). Can mediate cell survival as well as cell death of neural cells. Plays a role in the inactivation of RHOA
   1432..1525    +  ncRNA          5' miR-30a: sequence upstream of the 71-nt precursor of the human miR-30a microRNA (Zeng et al., 2002) miRNA
   1636..1748    +  ncRNA          3' miR-30a: sequence downstream of the 71-nt precursor of the human miR-30a microRNA (Zeng et al., 2002) miRNA
   1902..2004    +  promoter       cat promoter: promoter of the E. coli cat gene encoding chloramphenicol acetyltransferase
   2005..2664    +  CDS            CmR: chloramphenicol acetyltransferase; cat; confers resistance to chloramphenicol
   2847..2871    -  misc_feature   MCS (fragment): pBluescript multiple cloning site
   2916..2939    +  misc_feature   MCS (fragment): pBluescript multiple cloning site
   2939..3527    +  misc_feature   WPRE: woodchuck hepatitis virus posttranscriptional regulatory element
   3528..3547    +  misc_feature   MCS (fragment): pBluescript multiple cloning site
   3549..4049    +  CDS            nef (fragment): NEF_HV1LA - Experimental evidence at protein level: Swiss-Prot protein existence level 1. Extracellular Nef protein targets CD4(+) T-lymphocytes for apoptosis by interacting with CXCR4 surface receptors. From Human immunodeficiency virus type 1 group M subtype B (isolate Lai) (HIV-1).
   4056..4236    +  LTR            5' LTR (truncated): truncated 5' long terminal repeat (LTR) from HIV-1
   4298..4886    -  rep_origin     ori: high-copy-number ColE1/pMB1/pBR322/pUC origin of replication
   5057..5917    -  CDS            AmpR: β-lactamase; bla; confers resistance to ampicillin, carbenicillin, and related antibiotics
   5918..6022    -  promoter       AmpR promoter: bla
   6081..6133    -  misc_feature   bom (fragment): basis of mobility region from pBR322
   6288..6667    +  enhancer       CMV enhancer: human cytomegalovirus immediate early enhancer
   6668..6867    +  promoter       CMV promoter: human cytomegalovirus (CMV) immediate early promoter
   6885..7065    +  LTR            5' LTR (truncated): truncated 5' long terminal repeat (LTR) from HIV-1
   7112..7237    +  misc_feature   HIV-1 Ψ: packaging signal of human immunodeficiency virus type 1
   7221..7559    +  CDS            HIV-1 gag (fragment): gag protein from human immunodeficiency virus 1; gag
   7734..7967    +  misc_feature   RRE: The Rev response element (RRE) of HIV-1 allows for Rev-dependent mRNA export from the nucleus to the cytoplasm.
   8344..8444    +  CDS            Rev (fragment): human immunodeficiency virus 1 (HIV-1) Rev protein; rev; enhances nuclear export of unspliced and incompletely spliced viral mRNAs
   8494..8611    +  misc_feature   cPPT/CTS: central polypurine tract and central termination sequence of HIV-1
   8688..304     +  enhancer       CMV enhancer (across the origin): human cytomegalovirus immediate early enhancer
