[The description below was written by a language model from this plasmid's Addgene catalogue record and pLannotate feature annotations shown in this document.]
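Description:
pPRIME-CMV-LNGFR-FF3 is a third-generation lentiviral transfer vector from the pPRIME series, designed for RNA polymerase II-driven, microRNA-based RNA interference in mammalian cells. The viral genome is transcribed from a chimeric CMV enhancer/promoter fused to a truncated HIV-1 5' LTR, which makes packaging independent of Tat, and it carries the Ψ packaging signal with a partial gag sequence, the Rev response element for nuclear export of the unspliced genome, and the cPPT/CTS. A WPRE lies upstream of the truncated 3' LTR and boosts transcript stability and expression. The annotated bacterial backbone contains a ColE1/pUC-type origin and an ampicillin resistance gene, although the catalogue lists chloramphenicol as the selection and describes the plasmid as low copy. The chloramphenicol acetyltransferase cassette, with its own cat promoter, sits inside the proviral region just downstream of the miR-30 cassette.

The payload is a single internal CMV-driven transcript encoding a fragment of human NGFR (LNGFR, the low-affinity nerve growth factor receptor), followed by 5' and 3' miR-30a flanking sequences that frame an shRNA. Because marker and hairpin share one Pol II transcript, LNGFR expression reports on cells expressing the shRNA. The hairpin here, FF3, targets firefly luciferase and is inserted between XhoI and EcoRI sites that remain intact, so it can be exchanged for any other miR-30-based hairpin. The depositor comment states that the full sequence on file is the empty vector lacking FF3. The annotated record is an 8,747 nt sequencing result with an unannotated gap between the two miR-30a arms, and the feature table alone does not show whether the hairpin is present.
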