Addgene plasmid #11666: pPRIME-CMV-LNGFR-FF3
Purpose: 3rd generation lentiviral transfer vector. pPRIME cloning plasmid with a CMV promoter controlling expression of LNGFR and miR30-based shRNA targeting firefly luciferase
Depositing lab: Stephen Elledge. Depositing organization: Brigham and Women's Hospital. Publication: A lentiviral microRNA-based system for single-copy polymerase II-regulated RNA interference in mammalian cells. Stegmeier F, Hu G, Rickles RJ, Hannon GJ, Elledge SJ. Proc Natl Acad Sci U S A. 2005 Sep 13. 102(37):13212-7. 10.1073/pnas.0506306102 PubMed 16141338.
Backbone
  Vector backbone: pPRIME-CMV-LNGFR
  Backbone size w/o insert (bp): 8620
  Vector type: Mammalian Expression, Lentiviral
Growth in bacteria
  Bacterial resistance: Chloramphenicol, 25 μg/mL
  Growth temperature: 37°C
  Growth strain: DH5alpha
  Copy number: Low Copy
Gene/Insert
  Gene/Insert name: FF3 (alt name: firefly luciferase hairpin)
  Species: Firefly
  Insert size (bp): 120
  Tag / fusion protein: LNGFR (N terminal on backbone)
  Cloning method: Restriction Enzyme; 5′ cloning site XhoI (not destroyed); 3′ cloning site EcoRI (not destroyed)
  Sequencing primers: 5′ na
Terms and licenses: Academic/Nonprofit Terms; Industry Terms: Not Available to Industry
Depositor comments: CMV promoter transcribes LNGFR (low affinity nerve growth factor receptor) and miR30-based shRNA targeting FF3. The FF3 hairpin can be replaced with any other hairpin by cloning into the EcoR1/Xho1 site. Please note that the full plasmid sequence shown here is for the empty vector only and does not contain the FF3 targeting sequence (AGCTCCCGTGAATTGGAATCCTAGTGAAGCCACAGATGTAGGATTCCAATTCAGCGGGAGCC)
How to cite: pPRIME-CMV-LNGFR-FF3 was a gift from Stephen Elledge (Addgene plasmid # 11666 ; http://n2t.net/addgene:11666 ; RRID:Addgene_11666)
