>Addgene plasmid #11666 | pPRIME-CMV-LNGFR-FF3 | addgene partial sequence | sequence record 18411 | CAT-R 5'-GCAACTGACTGAAATGCCTC-3'
ATATCCAGTGATTTTTTTCTCCATTTTAGCTTCCTTAGCTCCTGAAAATCTCGACAACTCAAAAAATACG
CCCGGTAGTGATCTTATTTCATTATGGTGAAAGTTGGAACCTCTTACGTGCCGATCAACGTCTCATTTTC
GCCAAAAGTTGGCCCAGGGCTTCCCGGTATCAACAGGGACACCAGGATTTATTTATTCTGCGAAGTGATC
TTCCGTCACAGGTATTTATTCGGTCGAACGCGTCGCCGCGTGTTTAAACGCATTAGTCTTCCAATTGAAA
AAAGTGATTTAATTTATACCATTTTAATTCAGCTTTGTAAAAATGTATCAAAGAGATAGCAAGGTATTCA
GTTTTAGTAAACAAGATAATTGCTCCTAAAGTAGCCCCTTGAATTCCGAGGCAGTAGGCAGGCTCCCGCT
GAATTGGAATCCTACATCTGTGGCTTCACTAGGATTCCAATTCACGGGAGCTCGCTCACTGTCAACAGCA
ATATACCTTCTCGAGCCTTCTGTTGGGTTAACCTGAAGAAGTAATCCCAGCAAGTGTTTCCAAGATGTGC
AGGCAACGATTCTGTAAAGTACTGAAGCCTCATTCAACATAGTATATGTGCTGCCGAAGCGAGCACTTAA
CAAGGCTTGCGGCCGCTCACCTCTTGAAGGCTATGTAGGCCACAAGACCCACAACCACAGCAGCCAGGAT
GGAGCAATAGACAGGGATGAGGTTGTCGGTGGTGCCTCGGGTCACCACGGGCTGGGAGCTGCCCATCACT
GTGGTCACCACACCTGCCACCGTGCTGGCTATGAGGTCTTGTTCTGGAGGTGCCTCAGGCTCCTGGGTGC
TGGGGGCTGTGCTGTCCGAGCCCTCTGGGGGTGTGGACCGTGTAATCCAACGGCCAGGGATCTCCTCGCA
CTCGGCGTCGGCCCAGCGTGTGCACTCGCGGAGCTGGCGCTCGGTGTCCTCGCACACGGTGCAGGGCAGG
CACGGGTCCACGTGGTTGGGCTCGTCGGAATACGTGCCGTCGGGGCACTCCTCGCACACGGTGTTCTGCT
TGTCCTG
